>Addgene plasmid #198812 | pJR015 | addgene full sequence | sequence record 391692 | Addgene NGS Result
AAGCTTGCTAGCCCATGATTACGCCAAGCTACGGGCGGAGTACTGTCCTCCGAGCGGAGTACTGTCCTCC
GAGCGGAGTACTGTCCTCCGAGCGGAGTACTGTCCTCCGAGCGGAGTACTGTCCTCCGAGCGGAGACTCC
CTAGCCCATGATTACGCCAAGCTACGGGCGGAGTACTGTCCTCCGAGCGGAGTACTGTCCTCCGAGCGGA
GTACTGTCCTCCGAGCGGAGTACTGTCCTCCGAGCGGAGTACTGTCCTCCGAGCGGAGACTCCCTAGCCC
ATGATTACGCCAAGCTACGGGCGGAGTACTGTCCTCCGAGCGGAGTACTGTCCTCCGAGCGGAGTACTGT
CCTCCGAGCGGAGTACTGTCCTCCGAGCGGAGTACTGTCCTCCGAGCGGAGACTCCCTAGGGGCGGCCGC
ACTGACTGGGCCGGCCAAAAATGCATAAGGTTTTGCTGGCACTGTTCTTTATCTTTCTGGCACCAGCATC
CGCACTGGCAGTCTCCGAACCGGCCTGCAGGTCGATTTTTTGCAAATTACGAGCGTTGTAGGGGGCGGAG
CGATAGGTCCTATAGGTTTTGGTATATCATCATTCATTCATTCATTGGTACATTCATTTACCCACCTTCC
TCTTTCTGAGCTTCTCTGGAGTTCTGTGCTTCCTTTTTCCCTTATCTTTATACTGTAATTTTTAACTTTC
AGGCATTGATTGGCGCGCCTCTAGAGGATCCCCGGGATTGGCCAAAGGACCCAAAGGTATGTTTCGAATG
ATACTAACATAACATAGAACATTTTCAGGAGGACCCTTGGCTAGCGTCGACGGTACCGGTAAAAATGCGG
AAAATGCTACTTTTTTGCATCCTTCTACTCTTTATGCCTCAATTTACAGTTTCAGAATCGTGTCTCCCTT
CGTGGTTTCGTCAAGAACGTAGTGCTCCCGAACAGCTTCAATCTGCAGAGAATGCAGCTGAAAATAGTGG
CTCTGTACCACCCGATACTTCTCGAAATTCTCTAGAAACAAACGAAATAGGTGATGCACCGTCGTCGACT
TCGACACCTGAAACACCTACTGAAACTACGATTTCCGAAGCTGGAGACGATGAAAAACGAACTGAAGAGG
TTGCAAAAGAATTAATCGAGAAAGAAGCAGAATATGAGGGTGAATATGAAGATGAAAAGGTTGATGAAGA
AGTAGAAGAAGCGTTAAAATATAATGAAGATGCCACTCAAGATGCCACGTCGACTCTTAAACCGGCGGTT
CGGAAGGAAATCGAGAAGTTGAAAGAAGCAAAATGCAAAGACTACTGTCATCACAACGCGACATGCCACG
TGGAAGTGATATTCCGTGAAGATAGAGTTTCAGCAGTTGTTCCTTCTTGCCATTGTCCACAGGGTTGGGA
AGGCACTCGTTGTGATCGTCACTACGTTCAGGCGTTCTATGCCCCAATCAACGGCAGATATAATGGAAAA
ACGAAAAAACCATTAATTTTTATGGTTCATCATCCAAATCAAACGATTTCTACAACGCCTTCCAGTCAAG
ATTCTGAAATTTCTTCTATTTTCAGTGGGCTTTATGAGAGAATTGTGCAATCTTCAACATCAGCTATTCC
TGCGTTCGCATTTCTCATTGTCATGCTCATCATGTTTATAACAATTGTTGTTTATGCTTATAGAAGAATG
TCTAAACGATCGGATGATATGACATATACAATGAGTCATATGTGCCCACCAGAAGCATTCAATGTCCTCA
AAACACCAAATGGACGACATATTCCAGTTCATCAAATTCCATCATGTTCTTATACTATCCCAACACCGGG
TACAGTACCTCCAAATATATCATCAACTCCTGGATCAAGAATACCCACTCGTCAACAAGCTATTCGAAAT
AATGAACAAGCACGGAACAACTTTTTCAGCATTCTCAGAAGTCAAGGTACCATTCCATCCAGGAGTATCA
ATGACGACGACACGCCGAAGCACTACAAGTCAGTGCCACGTGTTGAAGTTTCAGCAATTAATTACTCTGG
CCACATTGATTTTTCAACAGTATCATATCAGTCGACTGAATCAGAAGTTTCAAAAGCATCAGTAACATGT
CCACCACCGGCGCACACTGTAATTAATATCGAGTTGGATTCTGCAGATACGAATTTTCGATCCCCGTCTC
GAAGTTCTGGAGAACAAGGATCACCAGCAACATGTGAACCAATGATTCGACACACATGAGGTACCGTAGC
TGTCTCATCCTACTTTCACCTAGTTAACTGCTTGTCTTAAAATCTATGCTTCTCTTTAGTATCTAAAATT
TTCCTAGAAGCTTACAAGTATATAAATGGTCTCTTCTCAATAAAGGTTGTATATTTATTCATCTTATTGA
ATCTGCCATTTCCTCGTTTTTGCGAGTTTATATACCTTCCAATTTTCTTTCTATTGTATTTTCAACTTCT
AATTTTAATTCAGGGAAACTGCTGTACCGGTAGAAAAAATGCTCGAGAGTAAAGGAGAAGAACTTTTCAC
TGGAGTTGTCCCAATTCTTGTTGAATTAGATGGTGATGTTAATGGGCACAAATTTTCTGTCAGTGGAGAG
GGTGAAGGTGATGCAACATACGGAAAACTTACCCTTAAATTTATTTGCACTACTGGAAAACTACCTGTTC
CATGGGTAAGTTTAAACATATATATACTAACTAACCCTGATTATTTAAATTTTCAGCCAACACTTGTCAC
TACTTTCTGTTATGGTGTTCAATGCTTCTCGAGATACCCAGATCATATGAAACGGCATGACTTTTTCAAG
AGTGCCATGCCCGAAGGTTATGTACAGGAAAGAACTATATTTTTCAAAGATGACGGGAACTACAAGACAC
GTAAGTTTAAACAGTTCGGTACTAACTAACCATACATATTTAAATTTTCAGGTGCTGAAGTCAAGTTTGA
AGGTGATACCCTTGTTAATAGAATCGAGTTAAAAGGTATTGATTTTAAAGAAGATGGAAACATTCTTGGA
CACAAATTGGAATACAACTATAACTCACACAATGTATACATCATGGCAGACAAACAAAAGAATGGAATCA
AAGTTGTAAGTTTAAACATGATTTTACTAACTAACTAATCTGATTTAAATTTTCAGAACTTCAAAATTAG
ACACAACATTGAAGATGGAAGCGTTCAACTAGCAGACCATTATCAACAAAATACTCCAATTGGCGATGGC
CCTGTCCTTTTACCAGACAACCATTACCTGTCCACACAATCTGCCCTTTCGAAAGATCCCAACGAAAAGA
GAGACCACATGGTCCTTCTTGAGTTTGTAACAGCTGCTGGGATTACACATGGCATGGATGAACTATACAA
ATAGGAATTCGCTAGCCGGCCATACAAGTAATCCGGATGATCGACGCCAACGTCGTTGAATTTTCAAATT
TTAAATACTGAATATTTGTTTTTTTTCCTATTATTTATTTATTCTCTTTGTGTTTTTTTTCTTGCTTTCT
AAAAAATTAATTCAATCCAAATCTAAACATTTTTTTTTCTCTTTCCGTCTCCCAATTCGTATTCCGCTCC
TCTCATCTGAACACAATGTGCAAGTTTATTTATCTTCTCGCTTTCATTTCATTAGGACGTGGGGGGAATT
GGTGGAAGGGGGAAACACACAAAAGGATGATGGAAATGAAATAAGGACACACAATATGCAACAACATTCA
ATTCAGAAATATGGAGGAAGGTTTAAAAGAAAACATAAAAATATATAGAGGAGGAAGGAAAACTAGTAAA
AAATAAGCAAAGAAATTAGGCGAACGATGAGAATTGTCCTCGCTTGGGCCCAAAAGGCCTTTTTTTTTTG
GCGCCGACGTCAGGTGGCACTTTTCGGGGAAATGTGCGCGGAACCCCTATTTGTTTATTTTTCTAAATAC
ATTCAAATATGTATCCGCTCATGAGACAATAACCCTGATAAATGCTTCAATAATATTGAAAAAGGAAGAG
TATGAGTATTCAACATTTCCGTGTCGCCCTTATTCCCTTTTTTGCGGCATTTTGCCTTCCTGTTTTTGCT
CACCCAGAAACGCTGGTGAAAGTAAAAGATGCTGAAGATCAGTTGGGTGCACGAGTGGGTTACATCGAAC
TGGATCTCAACAGCGGTAAGATCCTTGAGAGTTTTCGCCCCGAAGAACGTTTTCCAATGATGAGCACTTT
TAAAGTTCTGCTATGTGGCGCGGTATTATCCCGTATTGACGCCGGGCAAGAGCAACTCGGTCGCCGCATA
CACTATTCTCAGAATGACTTGGTTGAGTACTCACCAGTCACAGAAAAGCATCTTACGGATGGCATGACAG
TAAGAGAATTATGCAGTGCTGCCATAACCATGAGTGATAACACTGCGGCCAACTTACTTCTGACAACGAT
CGGAGGACCGAAGGAGCTAACCGCTTTTTTGCACAACATGGGGGATCATGTAACTCGCCTTGATCGTTGG
GAACCGGAGCTGAATGAAGCCATACCAAACGACGAGCGTGACACCACGATGCCTGTAGCAATGGCAACAA
CGTTGCGCAAACTATTAACTGGCGAACTACTTACTCTAGCTTCCCGGCAACAATTAATAGACTGGATGGA
GGCGGATAAAGTTGCAGGACCACTTCTGCGCTCGGCCCTTCCGGCTGGCTGGTTTATTGCTGATAAATCT
GGAGCCGGTGAGCGTGGGTCTCGCGGTATCATTGCAGCACTGGGGCCAGATGGTAAGCCCTCCCGTATCG
TAGTTATCTACACGACGGGGAGTCAGGCAACTATGGATGAACGAAATAGACAGATCGCTGAGATAGGTGC
CTCACTGATTAAGCATTGGTAACTGTCAGACCAAGTTTACTCATATATACTTTAGATTGATTTAAAACTT
CATTTTTAATTTAAAAGGATCTAGGTGAAGATCCTTTTTGATAATCTCATGACCAAAATCCCTTAACGTG
AGTTTTCGTTCCACTGAGCGTCAGACCCCGTAGAAAAGATCAAAGGATCTTCTTGAGATCCTTTTTTTCT
GCGCGTAATCTGCTGCTTGCAAACAAAAAAACCACCGCTACCAGCGGTGGTTTGTTTGCCGGATCAAGAG
CTACCAACTCTTTTTCCGAAGGTAACTGGCTTCAGCAGAGCGCAGATACCAAATACTGTTCTTCTAGTGT
AGCCGTAGTTAGGCCACCACTTCAAGAACTCTGTAGCACCGCCTACATACCTCGCTCTGCTAATCCTGTT
ACCAGTGGCTGCTGCCAGTGGCGATAAGTCGTGTCTTACCGGGTTGGACTCAAGACGATAGTTACCGGAT
AAGGCGCAGCGGTCGGGCTGAACGGGGGGTTCGTGCACACAGCCCAGCTTGGAGCGAACGACCTACACCG
AACTGAGATACCTACAGCGTGAGCTATGAGAAAGCGCCACGCTTCCCGAAGGGAGAAAGGCGGACAGGTA
TCCGGTAAGCGGCAGGGTCGGAACAGGAGAGCGCACGAGGGAGCTTCCAGGGGGAAACGCCTGGTATCTT
TATAGTCCTGTCGGGTTTCGCCACCTCTGACTTGAGCGTCGATTTTTGTGATGCTCGTCAGGGGGGCGGA
GCCTATGGAAAAACGCCAGCAACGCGGCCTTTTTACGGTTCCTGGCCTTTTGCTGGCCTTTTGCTCACAT
GTTCTTTCCTGCGTTATCCCCTGATTCTGTGGATAACCGTATTACCGCCTTTGAGTGAGCTGATACCGCT
CGCCGCAGCCGAACGACCGAGCGCAGCGAGTCAGTGAGCGAGGAAGCGGAAGAGCGCCCAATACGCAAAC
CGCCTCTCCCCGCGCGTTGGCCGATTCATTAATGCAGCTGGCACGACAGGTTTCCCGACTGGAAAGCGGG
CAGTGAGCGCAACGCAATTAATGTGAGTTAGCTCACTCATTAGGCACCCCAGGCTTTACACTTTATGCTT
CCGGCTCGTATGTTGTGTGGAATTGTGAGCGGATAACAATTTCACACAGGAAACAGCTATGACCATGATT
ACGCCAAGCTGTAAGTTTAAACATGATCTTACTAACTAACTATTCTCATTTAAATTTTCAGAGCTTAAAA
ATGGCTGAAATCACTCACAACGATGGATACGCTAACAACTTGGAAATGAAAT
Features (pLannotate 1.2.2; 13 found; start..end, strand, type, name):
     36..130     +  protein_bind   5X UAS: five tandem copies of the "ScaI site" 17-mer CGGAGTACTGTCCTCCG, an upstream activating sequence (UAS) that efficiently binds yeast Gal4 (Webster et al., 1988; Pfeiffer et al., 2010) GAL4
    169..263     +  protein_bind   5X UAS: five tandem copies of the "ScaI site" 17-mer CGGAGTACTGTCCTCCG, an upstream activating sequence (UAS) that efficiently binds yeast Gal4 (Webster et al., 1988; Pfeiffer et al., 2010) GAL4
    302..396     +  protein_bind   5X UAS: five tandem copies of the "ScaI site" 17-mer CGGAGTACTGTCCTCCG, an upstream activating sequence (UAS) that efficiently binds yeast Gal4 (Webster et al., 1988; Pfeiffer et al., 2010) GAL4
    719..736     -  misc_feature   MCS (fragment): pUC18/19 multiple cloning site
    835..2226    +  CDS            lin-3: LIN3_CAEEL - Also known as let-94. Experimental evidence at transcript level: Swiss-Prot protein existence level 2. [Isoform c]: Essential for vulval induction; acts independently of rom-1. From Caenorhabditis elegans.
   2498..3361    +  CDS            Q80R: Q80R is a fluorescent protein, derived from Aequorea victoria.
   3887..3991    +  promoter       AmpR promoter: bla
   3992..4852    +  CDS            AmpR: β-lactamase; bla; confers resistance to ampicillin, carbenicillin, and related antibiotics
   5023..5611    +  rep_origin     ori: high-copy-number ColE1/pMB1/pBR322/pUC origin of replication
   5794..5886    +  CDS            lacI (fragment): lac repressor; lacI; The lac repressor binds to the lac operator to inhibit transcription in E. coli. This inhibition can be relieved by adding lactose or isopropyl-β-D-thiogalactopyranoside (IPTG).
   5899..5920    +  protein_bind   CAP binding site: CAP binding activates transcription in the presence of cAMP. E. coli catabolite activator protein
   5935..5965    +  promoter       lac promoter: promoter for the E. coli lac operon
   5973..5989    +  protein_bind   lac operator: The lac repressor binds to the lac operator to inhibit transcription in E. coli. This inhibition can be relieved by adding lactose or isopropyl-β-D-thiogalactopyranoside (IPTG). lac repressor encoded by lacI
