[The description below was written by a language model from this plasmid's Addgene catalogue record and pLannotate feature annotations shown in this document.]
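Description:
pJR015 is a C. elegans expression plasmid built by Gibson cloning in the pPD117.01 backbone from the Fire Lab vector kit. It serves as an effector construct for the cGAL-UAS bipartite expression system. In E. coli it is maintained as a high-copy plasmid through a ColE1/pUC-type origin and selected with ampicillin via the β-lactamase gene and its own promoter. Remnants of the pUC lac region (a lacI fragment, CAP site, lac promoter and operator, and a partial multiple cloning site) are also annotated but play no evident role in the worm cassette.

The roughly 3 kb payload begins with three tandem 5X UAS blocks, giving fifteen Gal4-binding sites in total. These sites are silent unless a GAL4-based driver (cGAL) is present in the same animal. The feature table does not annotate a minimal promoter between the UAS array and the coding region, so the record does not say which basal promoter is used. Downstream lies the coding sequence for the c isoform of lin-3, the worm epidermal growth factor-like ligand, which is annotated as essential for vulval induction. An SL2 trans-splicing acceptor links lin-3c to a GFP coding sequence (detected as an Aequorea victoria variant). The two genes are therefore transcribed as an operon-like unit but translated as separate proteins, and GFP marks the cells expressing LIN-3 without being fused to it. The let-858 3'UTR named in the insert provides transcript termination and processing, although it is not annotated in the feature table.

Crossed or co-injected with cell-specific cGAL driver strains, such as the sensory neuron drivers in the associated toolkit, the plasmid allows spatially restricted EGF overexpression with a fluorescent readout.
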