Addgene plasmid #198812: pJR015
Purpose: Epidermal growth factor
Depositing lab: Paul Sternberg. Depositing organization: California Institute of Technology. Publication: A cGAL-UAS bipartite expression toolkit for Caenorhabditis elegans sensory neurons. Nava S, Palma W, Wan X, Oh JY, Gharib S, Wang H, Revanna JS, Tan M, Zhang M, Liu J, Chen CH, Lee JS, Perry B, Sternberg PW. Proc Natl Acad Sci U S A. 2023 Dec 19;120(51):e2221680120. doi: 10.1073/pnas.2221680120. Epub 2023 Dec 14. PubMed 38096407.
Backbone
  Vector backbone: pPD117.01
  Backbone manufacturer: Fire Lab C. elegans Vector Kit
  Vector type: Worm Expression
Growth in bacteria
  Bacterial resistance: Ampicillin, 100 μg/mL
  Growth temperature: 37°C
  Growth strain: DH5alpha
  Copy number: High Copy
Gene/Insert
  Gene/Insert name: 15xUAS::Lin-3c-SL2-GFP::let-858 3'UTR
  Species: C. elegans (nematode)
  Insert size (bp): 3000
  Cloning method: Gibson Cloning
Terms and licenses: Academic/Nonprofit Terms; Industry Terms: Not Available to Industry
How to cite: pJR015 was a gift from Paul Sternberg (Addgene plasmid # 198812 ; http://n2t.net/addgene:198812 ; RRID:Addgene_198812)
